>Addgene plasmid #179933 | pCAG-HP1γ-W174A-EGFP | addgene full sequence | sequence record 436323 | Addgene NGS Result
GTCGACATTGATTATTGACTAGTTATTAATAGTAATCAATTACGGGGTCATTAGTTCATAGCCCATATAT
GGAGTTCCGCGTTACATAACTTACGGTAAATGGCCCGCCTGGCTGACCGCCCAACGACCCCCGCCCATTG
ACGTCAATAATGACGTATGTTCCCATAGTAACGCCAATAGGGACTTTCCATTGACGTCAATGGGTGGAGT
ATTTACGGTAAACTGCCCACTTGGCAGTACATCAAGTGTATCATATGCCAAGTACGCCCCCTATTGACGT
CAATGACGGTAAATGGCCCGCCTGGCATTATGCCCAGTACATGACCTTATGGGACTTTCCTACTTGGCAG
TACATCTACGTATTAGTCATCGCTATTACCATGGTCGAGGTGAGCCCCACGTTCTGCTTCACTCTCCCCA
TCTCCCCCCCCTCCCCACCCCCAATTTTGTATTTATTTATTTTTTAATTATTTTGTGCAGCGATGGGGGC
GGGGGGGGGGGGGGGGGGTCGGCTGGGGTGGGGGGCGCGGGGGGGGGGGGGGGGGGGGGGGGGGGGGGGG
GGGGGGGGCGAGGCGGAGGGGTGCGGCGGCAGCCAATCAGAGCGGCGCGCTCCGAAAGTTTCCTTTTATG
GCGAGGCGGCGGCGGCGGCGGCCCTATAAAAAGCGAAGCGCGCGGCGGGCGGGAGTCGCTGCGCGCTGCC
TTCGCCCCGTGCCCCGCTCCGCCGCCGCCTCGCGCCGCCCGCCCCGGCTCTGACTGACCGCGTTACTCCC
ACAGGTGAGCGGGCGGGACGGCCCTTCTCCTCCGGGCTGTAATTAGCGCTTGGTTTAATGACGGCTTGTT
TCTTTTCTGTGGCTGCGTGAAAGCCTTGAGGGGCTCCGGGAGGGCCCTTTGTGCGGGGGGAGCGGCTCGG
GGGGTGCGTGCGTGTGTGTGTGCGTGGGGAGCGCCGCGTGCGGCTCCGCGCTGCCCGGCGGCTGTGAGCG
CTGCGGGCGCGGCGCGGGGCTTTGTGCGCTCCGCAGTGTGCGCGAGGGGAGCGCGGCCGGGGGCGGTGCC
CCGCGGTGCGGGGGGGGCTGCGAGGGGAACAAAGGCTGCGTGCGGGGTGTGTGCGTGGGGGGGTGAGCAG
GGGGTGTGGGCGCGTCGGTCGGGCTGCAACCCCCCCTGCACCCCCCTCCCCGAGTTGCTGAGCACGGCCC
GGCTTCGGGTGCGGGGCTCCGTACGGGGCGTGGCGCGGGGCTCGCCGTGCCGGGCGGGGGGTGGCGGCAG
GTGGGGGTGCCGGGCGGGGCGGGGCCGCCTCGGGCCGGGGAGGGCTCGGGGGAGGGGCGCGGCGGCCCCC
GGAGCGCCGGCGGCTGTCGAGGCGCGGCGAGCCGCAGCCATTGCCTTTTATGGTAATCGTGCGAGAGGGC
GCAGGGACTTCCTTTGTCCCAAATCTGTGCGGAGCCGAAATCTGGGAGGCGCCGCCGCACCCCCTCTAGC
GGGCGCGGGGCGAAGCGGTGCGGCGCCGGCAGGAAGGAAATGGGCGGGGAGGGCCTTCGTGCGTCGCCGC
GCCGCCGTCCCCTTCTCCCTCTCCAGCCTCGGGGCTGTCCGCGGGGGGACGGCTGCCTTCGGGGGGGACG
GGGCAGGGCGGGGTTCGGCTTCTGGCGTGTGACCGGCGGCTCTAGAGCCTCTGCTAACCATGTTCATGCC
TTCTTCTTTTTCCTACAGCTCCTGGGCAACGTGCTGGTTATTGTGCTGTCTCATCATTTTGGCAAAGAAT
TCTGCAGTCGACGGTACCTAAAAAATGGCCTCCAATAAAACTACATTGCAAAAAATGGGAAAGAAACAAA
ATGGAAAGAGTAAAAAAGTTGAAGAGGCAGAGCCTGAAGAATTTGTGGTAGAAAAAGTACTGGACCGTCG
TGTAGTGAATGGGAAGGTGGAGTATTTCCTGAAGTGGAAGGGGTTCACAGATGCTGATAATACTTGGGAA
CCAGAAGAAAATTTAGATTGTCCAGAATTAATTGAAGCATTTCTTAATTCTCAAAAAGCTGGTAAAGAAA
AAGATGGTACAAAAAGGAAATCTTTATCTGACAGTGAATCTGATGATAGCAAATCGAAGAAGAAGAGAGA
TGCTGCTGACAAACCAAGGGGCTTTGCCAGAGGTCTCGACCCTGAACGAATAATCGGCGCCACAGACAGC
AGCGGAGAGTTAATGTTTCTCATGAAGTGGAAGGACTCGGACGAGGCCGACTTGGTGCTGGCAAAGGAGG
CGAACATGAAGTGTCCTCAGATTGTCATTGCCTTCTACGAGGAGCGGCTGACTGCGCATTCTTGTCCTGA
AGATGAAGCACAATTACCGGTCGCCACCATGGTGAGCAAGGGCGAGGAGCTGTTCACCGGGGTGGTGCCC
ATCCTGGTCGAGCTGGACGGCGACGTAAACGGCCACAAGTTCAGCGTGTCCGGCGAGGGCGAGGGCGATG
CCACCTACGGCAAGCTGACCCTGAAGTTCATCTGCACCACCGGCAAGCTGCCCGTGCCCTGGCCCACCCT
CGTGACCACCCTGACCTACGGCGTGCAGTGCTTCAGCCGCTACCCCGACCACATGAAGCAGCACGACTTC
TTCAAGTCCGCCATGCCCGAAGGCTACGTCCAGGAGCGCACCATCTTCTTCAAGGACGACGGCAACTACA
AGACCCGCGCCGAGGTGAAGTTCGAGGGCGACACCCTGGTGAACCGCATCGAGCTGAAGGGCATCGACTT
CAAGGAGGACGGCAACATCCTGGGGCACAAGCTGGAGTACAACTACAACAGCCACAACGTCTATATCATG
GCCGACAAGCAGAAGAACGGCATCAAGGTGAACTTCAAGATCCGCCACAACATCGAGGACGGCAGCGTGC
AGCTCGCCGACCACTACCAGCAGAACACCCCCATCGGCGACGGCCCCGTGCTGCTGCCCGACAACCACTA
CCTGAGCACCCAGTCCGCCCTGAGCAAAGACCCCAACGAGAAGCGCGATCACATGGTCCTGCTGGAGTTC
GTGACCGCCGCCGGGATCACTCTCGGCATGGACGAGCTGTACAAGTAAAGCGGCCGCACTCCTCAGGTGC
AGGCTGCCTATCAGAAGGTGGTGGCTGGTGTGGCCAATGCCCTGGCTCACAAATACCACTGAGATCTTTT
TCCCTCTGCCAAAAATTATGGGGACATCATGAAGCCCCTTGAGCATCTGACTTCTGGCTAATAAAGGAAA
TTTATTTTCATTGCAATAGTGTGTTGGAATTTTTTGTGTCTCTCACTCGGAAGGACATATGGGAGGGCAA
ATCATTTAAAACATCAGAATGAGTATTTGGTTTAGAGTTTGGCAACATATGCCCATATGCTGGCTGCCAT
GAACAAAGGTTGGCTATAAAGAGGTCATCAGTATATGAAACAGCCCCCTGCTGTCCATTCCTTATTCCAT
AGAAAAGCCTTGACTTGAGGTTAGATTTTTTTTATATTTTGTTTTGTGTTATTTTTTTCTTTAACATCCC
TAAAATTTTCCTTACATGTTTTACTAGCCAGATTTTTCCTCCTCTCCTGACTACTCCCAGTCATAGCTGT
CCCTCTTCTCTTATGGAGATCCCTCGACCTGCAGCCCAAGCTTGGCGTAATCATGGTCATAGCTGTTTCC
TGTGTGAAATTGTTATCCGCTCACAATTCCACACAACATACGAGCCGGAAGCATAAAGTGTAAAGCCTGG
GGTGCCTAATGAGTGAGCTAACTCACATTAATTGCGTTGCGCTCACTGCCCGCTTTCCAGTCGGGAAACC
TGTCGTGCCAGCGGATCCGCATCTCAATTAGTCAGCAACCATAGTCCCGCCCCTAACTCCGCCCATCCCG
CCCCTAACTCCGCCCAGTTCCGCCCATTCTCCGCCCCATGGCTGACTAATTTTTTTTATTTATGCAGAGG
CCGAGGCCGCCTCGGCCTCTGAGCTATTCCAGAAGTAGTGAGGAGGCTTTTTTGGAGGCCTAGGCTTTTG
CAAAAAGCTAACTTGTTTATTGCAGCTTATAATGGTTACAAATAAAGCAATAGCATCACAAATTTCACAA
ATAAAGCATTTTTTTCACTGCATTCTAGTTGTGGTTTGTCCAAACTCATCAATGTATCTTATCATGTCTG
GATCCGCTGCATTAATGAATCGGCCAACGCGCGGGGAGAGGCGGTTTGCGTATTGGGCGCTCTTCCGCTT
CCTCGCTCACTGACTCGCTGCGCTCGGTCGTTCGGCTGCGGCGAGCGGTATCAGCTCACTCAAAGGCGGT
AATACGGTTATCCACAGAATCAGGGGATAACGCAGGAAAGAACATGTGAGCAAAAGGCCAGCAAAAGGCC
AGGAACCGTAAAAAGGCCGCGTTGCTGGCGTTTTTCCATAGGCTCCGCCCCCCTGACGAGCATCACAAAA
ATCGACGCTCAAGTCAGAGGTGGCGAAACCCGACAGGACTATAAAGATACCAGGCGTTTCCCCCTGGAAG
CTCCCTCGTGCGCTCTCCTGTTCCGACCCTGCCGCTTACCGGATACCTGTCCGCCTTTCTCCCTTCGGGA
AGCGTGGCGCTTTCTCATAGCTCACGCTGTAGGTATCTCAGTTCGGTGTAGGTCGTTCGCTCCAAGCTGG
GCTGTGTGCACGAACCCCCCGTTCAGCCCGACCGCTGCGCCTTATCCGGTAACTATCGTCTTGAGTCCAA
CCCGGTAAGACACGACTTATCGCCACTGGCAGCAGCCACTGGTAACAGGATTAGCAGAGCGAGGTATGTA
GGCGGTGCTACAGAGTTCTTGAAGTGGTGGCCTAACTACGGCTACACTAGAAGAACAGTATTTGGTATCT
GCGCTCTGCTGAAGCCAGTTACCTTCGGAAAAAGAGTTGGTAGCTCTTGATCCGGCAAACAAACCACCGC
TGGTAGCGGTGGTTTTTTTGTTTGCAAGCAGCAGATTACGCGCAGAAAAAAAGGATCTCAAGAAGATCCT
TTGATCTTTTCTACGGGGTCTGACGCTCAGTGGAACGAAAACTCACGTTAAGGGATTTTGGTCATGAGAT
TATCAAAAAGGATCTTCACCTAGATCCTTTTAAATTAAAAATGAAGTTTTAAATCAATCTAAAGTATATA
TGAGTAAACTTGGTCTGACAGTTACCAATGCTTAATCAGTGAGGCACCTATCTCAGCGATCTGTCTATTT
CGTTCATCCATAGTTGCCTGACTCCCCGTCGTGTAGATAACTACGATACGGGAGGGCTTACCATCTGGCC
CCAGTGCTGCAATGATACCGCGAGACCCACGCTCACCGGCTCCAGATTTATCAGCAATAAACCAGCCAGC
CGGAAGGGCCGAGCGCAGAAGTGGTCCTGCAACTTTATCCGCCTCCATCCAGTCTATTAATTGTTGCCGG
GAAGCTAGAGTAAGTAGTTCGCCAGTTAATAGTTTGCGCAACGTTGTTGCCATTGCTACAGGCATCGTGG
TGTCACGCTCGTCGTTTGGTATGGCTTCATTCAGCTCCGGTTCCCAACGATCAAGGCGAGTTACATGATC
CCCCATGTTGTGCAAAAAAGCGGTTAGCTCCTTCGGTCCTCCGATCGTTGTCAGAAGTAAGTTGGCCGCA
GTGTTATCACTCATGGTTATGGCAGCACTGCATAATTCTCTTACTGTCATGCCATCCGTAAGATGCTTTT
CTGTGACTGGTGAGTACTCAACCAAGTCATTCTGAGAATAGTGTATGCGGCGACCGAGTTGCTCTTGCCC
GGCGTCAATACGGGATAATACCGCGCCACATAGCAGAACTTTAAAAGTGCTCATCATTGGAAAACGTTCT
TCGGGGCGAAAACTCTCAAGGATCTTACCGCTGTTGAGATCCAGTTCGATGTAACCCACTCGTGCACCCA
ACTGATCTTCAGCATCTTTTACTTTCACCAGCGTTTCTGGGTGAGCAAAAACAGGAAGGCAAAATGCCGC
AAAAAAGGGAATAAGGGCGACACGGAAATGTTGAATACTCATACTCTTCCTTTTTCAATATTATTGAAGC
ATTTATCAGGGTTATTGTCTCATGAGCGGATACATATTTGAATGTATTTAGAAAAATAAACAAATAGGGG
TTCCGCGCACATTTCCCCGAAAAGTGCCACCTGG
Features (pLannotate 1.2.2; 21 found; start..end, strand, type, name):
      4..383     +  enhancer       CMV enhancer: human cytomegalovirus immediate early enhancer
    385..506     +  promoter       chicken β-actin promoter (fragment): contains a 21-bp deletion relative to the standard chicken β-actin promoter
    531..681     +  promoter       chicken β-actin promoter (fragment): contains a 21-bp deletion relative to the standard chicken β-actin promoter
    682..1698    +  intron         chimeric intron: chimera between introns from chicken β-actin and rabbit β-globin
   1696..1752    +  CDS            HBB (fragment): HBB_LEPEU - Experimental evidence at protein level: Swiss-Prot protein existence level 1. Involved in oxygen transport from the lung to the various peripheral tissues. From Lepus europaeus (European hare).
   1747..1768    +  misc_feature   MCS (fragment): multiple cloning site
   1775..2323    +  CDS            CBX3: CBX3_HUMAN - Experimental evidence at protein level: Swiss-Prot protein existence level 1. Seems to be involved in transcriptional silencing in heterochromatin-like complexes. Recognizes and binds histone H3 tails methylated at 'Lys-9', leading to epigenetic repression. May contribute to the association of the heterochromatin with the inner nuclear membrane through its interaction with lamin B receptor (LBR). Involved in the formation of functional kinetochore through interaction with MIS12 complex proteins. Contributes to the conversion of local chromatin to a heterochromatin-like repressive
   2339..3058    +  CDS            EGFP: the original enhanced GFP (Yang et al., 1996) mammalian codon-optimized
   3068..3139    +  CDS            HBB (fragment): HBB_PONPY - Experimental evidence at transcript level: Swiss-Prot protein existence level 2. Involved in oxygen transport from the lung to the various peripheral tissues. From Pongo pygmaeus (Bornean orangutan).
   3210..3265    +  polyA_signal   β-globin poly(A) signal: rabbit β-globin polyadenylation signal (Gil and Proudfoot, 1987)
   3650..3666    -  protein_bind   lac operator: The lac repressor binds to the lac operator to inhibit transcription in E. coli. This inhibition can be relieved by adding lactose or isopropyl-β-D-thiogalactopyranoside (IPTG). lac repressor encoded by lacI
   3674..3704    -  promoter       lac promoter: promoter for the E. coli lac operon
   3719..3740    -  protein_bind   CAP binding site: CAP binding activates transcription in the presence of cAMP. E. coli catabolite activator protein
   3753..3792    -  CDS            lacI (fragment): lac repressor; lacI; The lac repressor binds to the lac operator to inhibit transcription in E. coli. This inhibition can be relieved by adding lactose or isopropyl-β-D-thiogalactopyranoside (IPTG).
   3799..3821    +  promoter       SV40 promoter (fragment): SV40 enhancer and early promoter
   3845..3980    +  rep_origin     SV40 ori: SV40 origin of replication
   4000..4134    +  polyA_signal   SV40 poly(A) signal: SV40 polyadenylation signal
   4136..4190    -  CDS            lacI (fragment): lac repressor; lacI; The lac repressor binds to the lac operator to inhibit transcription in E. coli. This inhibition can be relieved by adding lactose or isopropyl-β-D-thiogalactopyranoside (IPTG).
   4373..4961    -  rep_origin     ori: high-copy-number ColE1/pMB1/pBR322/pUC origin of replication
   5132..5992    -  CDS            AmpR: β-lactamase; bla; confers resistance to ampicillin, carbenicillin, and related antibiotics
   5993..6097    -  promoter       AmpR promoter: bla
