[The description below was written by a language model from this plasmid's Addgene catalogue record and pLannotate feature annotations shown in this document.]
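Description:
pCAG-HP1γ-W174A-EGFP is a 6.1 kb mammalian expression plasmid built on the pCAG-eGFP backbone. It is propagated in E. coli through a high-copy ColE1/pUC-type origin and selected with ampicillin via the β-lactamase gene and its native promoter. The backbone also carries remnants of lac regulatory elements (lac promoter, operator, CAP site and short lacI fragments), along with an SV40 origin of replication, a fragment of the SV40 promoter and an SV40 poly(A) signal. No mammalian selection marker is annotated.

The payload is the mouse Cbx3 coding sequence, encoding heterochromatin protein HP1γ, with a W174A substitution. It was cloned between EcoRI and AgeI sites, both retained, so that it reads in frame into a C-terminal EGFP. The automated annotation matches this ORF to human CBX3, which presumably reflects close conservation between orthologues; the catalogue entry gives mouse as the source species. Expression is driven by the composite CAG promoter, made up of the CMV immediate-early enhancer, the chicken β-actin promoter and a chimeric chicken β-actin/rabbit β-globin intron, which gives strong, broad expression in mammalian cells. Transcripts are terminated by the rabbit β-globin poly(A) signal. The short "HBB" fragments flagged on either side of the fusion are most likely β-globin sequences belonging to the CAG cassette's intron and 3′ region rather than separately expressed products.

HP1γ binds histone H3 tails methylated at lysine 9 and contributes to heterochromatin-associated silencing. The record does not state the functional consequence of W174A, but the construct allows fluorescent visualisation of this mutant protein in transfected cells. It was deposited in connection with a study of heterochromatin loss in neurons.
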