Addgene plasmid #179933: pCAG-HP1γ-W174A-EGFP
Purpose: C terminal fusion of EGFP to mouse HP1γ (Cbx3) containing W174A mutation
Depositing lab: Andrew Newman. Depositing organization: Charite Universitaetsmedizin Berlin. Publication: Glial reactivity and cognitive decline follow chronic heterochromatin loss in neurons. Newman AG, Sharif J, Bessa P, Zaqout S, Brown JP, Richter D, Dannenberg R, Nakayama M, Mueller S, Schaub T, Manickaraj S, Boehm-Sturm P, Ohara O, Koseki H, Singh PB, Tarabykin V. Nat Commun. 2025 Aug 8;16(1):7325. doi: 10.1038/s41467-025-61319-7. PubMed 40781223.
Backbone
  Vector backbone: pCAG-eGFP
  Vector type: Mammalian Expression
Growth in bacteria
  Bacterial resistance: Ampicillin, 100 μg/mL
  Growth temperature: 37°C
  Growth strain: DH5alpha
  Copy number: High Copy
Gene/Insert
  Gene/Insert name: Cbx 3 (alt names: HP1γ; HP1g)
  Species: M. musculus (mouse)
  Mutation: W174A
  Entrez Gene: Cbx3 (a.k.a. HP1g, M32)
  Tag / fusion protein: EGFP (C terminal on insert)
  Cloning method: Restriction Enzyme; 5′ cloning site EcoRI (not destroyed); 3′ cloning site AgeI (not destroyed)
  Sequencing primers: 5′ CAG-FW; 3′ EGFP-N
Terms and licenses: Academic/Nonprofit Terms; Industry Terms: Not Available to Industry
How to cite: pCAG-HP1γ-W174A-EGFP was a gift from Andrew Newman (Addgene plasmid # 179933 ; http://n2t.net/addgene:179933 ; RRID:Addgene_179933)
